Addgene plasmid #121833: KO101: pMAGIC (R4-R3) NLS-x dCas9(3.7)-NLS-Dnmt3a3L
Purpose: pMAGIC R4-R3 entry plasmid, contains 2x NLS x-dCas9(3.7) fused to the Dnmt3a-3L DNA methyltransferase for 3 or 4-component MultiSite Gateway Pro assembly.
Depositing lab: Christopher Newgard. Depositing organization: Duke University. Publication: Creation of versatile cloning platforms for transgene expression and dCas9-based epigenome editing. Haldeman JM, Conway AE, Arlotto ME, Slentz DH, Muoio DM, Becker TC, Newgard CB. Nucleic Acids Res. 2018 Dec 27. pii: 5264291. doi: 10.1093/nar/gky1286. PubMed 30590691.
Backbone
  Vector backbone: pDONR221 P4r-P3r
  Backbone manufacturer: Invitrogen
  Backbone size w/o insert (bp): 2664
  Vector type: Synthetic Biology ; pMAGIC Gateway Entry Plasmid
Growth in bacteria
  Bacterial resistance: Kanamycin, 50 μg/mL
  Growth temperature: 37°C
  Growth strain: DH5alpha
  Copy number: High Copy
Gene/Insert
  Gene/Insert name: x-dCas9(3.7)/Dnmt3a-3L (open)
  Species: Synthetic
  Insert size (bp): 5850
  Tag / fusion protein: NLS (N terminal on insert); NLS (C terminal on insert)
  Cloning method: Gateway Cloning
  Sequencing primers: 5′ M13F; 3′ M13R
Terms and licenses: Academic/Nonprofit Terms; Industry Terms: Not Available to Industry
Depositor comments: x-dCas9(3.7) PCR'd from Addgene #108383
How to cite: KO101: pMAGIC (R4-R3) NLS-x dCas9(3.7)-NLS-Dnmt3a3L was a gift from Christopher Newgard (Addgene plasmid # 121833 ; http://n2t.net/addgene:121833 ; RRID:Addgene_121833)
