[The description below was written by a language model from this plasmid's Addgene catalogue record and pLannotate feature annotations shown in this document.]
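Description:
KO101: pMAGIC (R4-R3) NLS-x dCas9(3.7)-NLS-Dnmt3a3L is a Gateway entry plasmid from the pMAGIC synthetic biology cloning platform. It is built on the Invitrogen pDONR221 P4r-P3r donor backbone and the sequenced record is about 8.5 kb. It is propagated in E. coli through a high-copy ColE1/pUC-type origin and selected with kanamycin via an aminoglycoside phosphotransferase (KanR) gene. The rrnB T1 and T2 terminators upstream of the cloning region are standard backbone elements that insulate the insert from read-through transcription. The short lacI and lacZα fragments and the T7 promoter next to the downstream recombination site are likewise backbone remnants rather than functional parts of the payload.

The roughly 5.85 kb synthetic insert is a single fusion coding sequence flanked by attR-type Gateway recombination sites. The automated annotation labels the upstream site attR1/attB4, which corresponds to the R4 site named in the plasmid title, and the downstream site attR3. The fusion begins with an N-terminal NLS (recorded in the catalogue but not annotated), followed by dxCas9(3.7), a catalytically dead Streptococcus pyogenes Cas9 variant with broadened PAM compatibility. Next come a nucleoplasmin bipartite NLS and then fragments of mouse Dnmt3a and its activating, catalytically inactive partner Dnmt3L, joined as the Dnmt3a-3L methyltransferase module.

No promoter driving this cassette is annotated or recorded. The insert is described as "open", which probably means it lacks a stop codon so that it can read into a downstream module, though the record does not define the term. The plasmid is intended for 3- or 4-component MultiSite Gateway Pro LR assembly, combined with other entry modules in a destination vector. The resulting constructs are meant for dCas9-based epigenome editing by guide RNA-targeted DNA methylation.
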