Features (pLannotate 1.2.2; 14 found; start..end, strand, type, name):
    121..213     +  CDS            lacI (fragment): lac repressor; lacI; The lac repressor binds to the lac operator to inhibit transcription in E. coli. This inhibition can be relieved by adding lactose or isopropyl-β-D-thiogalactopyranoside (IPTG).
    268..295     -  terminator     rrnB T2 terminator: transcription terminator T2 from the E. coli rrnB gene
    427..470     +  terminator     rrnB T1 terminator: Escherichia coli rrnB; transcription terminator T1 from the E. coli rrnB gene
    517..553     -  CDS            lacZα (fragment): LacZα fragment of β-galactosidase; lacZ fragment
    603..722     -  protein_bind   attR1: mutant version of attR; recombination site for the Gateway® LR reaction LR Clonase™
    706..726     -  protein_bind   attB4: mutant version of attB; core recombination site for the Gateway® BP reaction BP Clonase™
    783..4883    +  CDS            dxCas9(3.7): catalytically dead Streptococcus pyogenes Cas9 mutant with broad PAM compatibility (Hu et al., 2018)
   4888..4931    +  CDS            nucleoplasmin NLS (fragment): bipartite nuclear localization signal from nucleoplasmin
   4947..5849    +  CDS            Dnmt3a (fragment): DNM3A_MOUSE - Experimental evidence at protein level: Swiss-Prot protein existence level 1. Required for genome-wide de novo methylation and is essential for the establishment of DNA methylation patterns during development (PubMed:9662389, PubMed:11399089, PubMed:10555141, PubMed:11919202, PubMed:16567415, PubMed:17713477). DNA methylation is coordinated with methylation of histones (PubMed:9662389, PubMed:11399089, PubMed:10555141, PubMed:11919202, PubMed:16567415, PubMed:17713477). It modifies DNA in a non-processive manner and also methylates non-CpG sites (PubMed:9662389, PubMed:11399089,
   5934..6575    +  CDS            Dnmt3l (fragment): DNM3L_MOUSE - Experimental evidence at protein level: Swiss-Prot protein existence level 1. Catalytically inactive regulatory factor of DNA methyltransferases that can either promote or inhibit DNA methylation depending on the context (PubMed:11719692, PubMed:15318244, PubMed:15671018, PubMed:24074865). Essential for the function of DNMT3A and DNMT3B: activates DNMT3A and DNMT3B by binding to their catalytic domain (PubMed:15671018). Acts by accelerating the binding of DNA and S-adenosyl-L-methionine (AdoMet) to the methyltransferases and dissociates from the complex after DNA binding to the m
   6577..6700    +  protein_bind   attR3: mutant version of attR; recombination site for the Gateway® LR reaction LR Clonase™
   6756..6774    -  promoter       T7 promoter: promoter for bacteriophage T7 RNA polymerase
   6908..7717    +  CDS            KanR: aminoglycoside phosphotransferase; aph(3')-Ia; confers resistance to kanamycin in bacteria or G418 (Geneticin®) in eukaryotes
   7864..8452    +  rep_origin     ori: high-copy-number ColE1/pMB1/pBR322/pUC origin of replication
>Addgene plasmid #121833 | KO101: pMAGIC (R4-R3) NLS-x dCas9(3.7)-NLS-Dnmt3a3L | addgene full sequence | sequence record 237387 | Addgene NGS Result
CTTTCCTGCGTTATCCCCTGATTCTGTGGATAACCGTATTACCGCCTTTGAGTGAGCTGATACCGCTCGC
CGCAGCCGAACGACCGAGCGCAGCGAGTCAGTGAGCGAGGAAGCGGAAGAGCGCCCAATACGCAAACCGC
CTCTCCCCGCGCGTTGGCCGATTCATTAATGCAGCTGGCACGACAGGTTTCCCGACTGGAAAGCGGGCAG
TGAGCGCAACGCAATTAATACGCGTACCGCTAGCCAGGAAGAGTTTGTAGAAACGCAAAAAGGCCATCCG
TCAGGATGGCCTTCTGCTTAGTTTGATGCCTGGCAGTTTATGGCGGGCGTCCTGCCCGCCACCCTCCGGG
CCGTTGCTTCACAACGTTCAAATCCGCTCCCGGCGGATTTGTCCTACTCAGGAGAGCGTTCACCGACAAA
CAACAGATAAAACGAAAGGCCCAGTCTTCCGACTGAGCCTTTCGTTTTATTTGATGCCTGGCAGTTCCCT
ACTCTCGCGTTAACGCTAGCATGGATGTTTTCCCAGTCACGACGTTGTAAAACGACGGCCAGTCTTAAGC
TCGGGCCCCTACAGGTCACTAATACCATCTAAGTAGTTGATTCATAGTGACTGGATATGTTGTGTTTTAC
AGTATTATGTAGTCTGTTTTTTATGCAAAATCTAATTTAATATATTGATATTTATATCATTTTACGTTTC
TCGTTCAACTTTTCTATACAAAGTTGCCACCATGGCCCCAAAGAAGAAGCGGAAGGTCGGTATCCACGGA
GTCCCAGCAGCCGACAAGAAGTACTCCATTGGGCTCGCTATCGGCACAAACAGCGTCGGCTGGGCCGTCA
TTACGGACGAGTACAAGGTGCCGAGCAAAAAATTCAAAGTTCTGGGCAATACCGATCGCCACAGCATAAA
GAAGAACCTCATTGGCGCCCTCCTGTTCGACTCCGGGGAGACGGCCGAAGCCACGCGGCTCAAAAGAACA
GCACGGCGCAGATATACCCGCAGAAAGAATCGGATCTGCTACCTGCAGGAGATCTTTAGTAATGAGATGG
CTAAGGTGGATGACTCTTTCTTCCATAGGCTGGAGGAGTCCTTTTTGGTGGAGGAGGATAAAAAGCACGA
GCGCCACCCAATCTTTGGCAATATCGTGGACGAGGTGGCGTACCATGAAAAGTACCCAACCATATATCAT
CTGAGGAAGAAGCTTGTAGACAGTACTGATAAGGCTGACTTGCGGTTGATCTATCTCGCGCTGGCGCATA
TGATCAAATTTCGGGGACACTTCCTCATCGAGGGGGACCTGAACCCAGACAACAGCGATGTCGACAAACT
CTTTATCCAACTGGTTCAGACTTACAATCAGCTTTTCGAAGAGAACCCGATCAACGCATCCGGAGTTGAC
GCCAAAGCAATCCTGAGCGCTAGGCTGTCCAAATCCCGGCGGCTCGAAAACCTCATCGCACAGCTCCCTG
GGGAGAAGAAGAACGGCCTGTTTGGTAATCTTATCGCCCTGTCCCTCGGGCTGACCCCCAACTTTAAATC
TAACTTCGACCTGGCCGAAGATACCAAGCTTCAACTGAGCAAAGACACCTACGATGATGATCTCGACAAT
CTGCTGGCCCAGATCGGCGACCAGTACGCAGACCTTTTTTTGGCGGCAAAGAACCTGTCAGACGCCATTC
TGCTGAGTGATATTCTGCGAGTGAACACGGAGATCACCAAAGCTCCGCTGAGCGCTAGTATGATCAAGCT
CTATGATGAGCACCACCAAGACTTGACTTTGCTGAAGGCCCTTGTCAGACAGCAACTGCCTGAGAAGTAC
AAGGAAATTTTCTTCGATCAGTCTAAAAATGGCTACGCCGGATACATTGACGGCGGAGCAAGCCAGGAGG
AATTTTACAAATTTATTAAGCCCATCTTGGAAAAAATGGACGGCACCGAGGAGCTGCTGGTAAAGCTTAA
CAGAGAAGATCTGTTGCGCAAACAGCGCACTTTCGACAATGGAATCATCCCCCACCAGATTCACCTGGGC
GAACTGCACGCTATCCTCAGGCGGCAAGAGGATTTCTACCCCTTTTTGAAAGATAACAGGGAAAAGATTG
AGAAAATCCTCACATTTCGGATACCCTACTATGTAGGCCCCCTCGCCCGGGGAAATTCCAGATTCGCGTG
GATGACTCGCAAATCAGAAGAGACCATCACTCCCTGGAACTTCGAGAAAGTCGTGGATAAGGGGGCCTCT
GCCCAGTCCTTCATCGAAAGGATGACTAACTTTGATAAAAATCTGCCTAACGAAAAGGTGCTTCCTAAAC
ACTCTCTGCTGTACGAGTACTTCACAGTTTATAACGAGCTCACCAAGGTCAAATACGTCACAGAAGGGAT
GAGAAAGCCAGCATTCCTGTCTGGAGATCAGAAGAAAGCTATTGTGGACCTCCTCTTCAAGACGAACCGG
AAAGTTACCGTGAAACAGCTCAAAGAAGACTATTTCAAAAAGATTGAATGTTTCGACTCTGTTGAAATCA
GCGGAGTGGAGGATCGCTTCAACGCATCCCTGGGAACGTATCACGATCTCCTGAAAATCATTAAAGACAA
GGACTTCCTGGACAATGAGGAGAACGAGGACATTCTTGAGGACATTGTCCTCACCCTTACGTTGTTTGAA
GATAGGGAGATGATTGAAGAACGCTTGAAAACTTACGCTCATCTCTTCGACGACAAAGTCATGAAGCAGC
TCAAGAGGCGCCGATATACAGGATGGGGGCGGCTGTCAAGAAAACTGATCAATGGCATCCGAGACAAGCA
GAGTGGAAAGACAATCCTGGATTTTCTTAAGTCCGATGGATTTGCCAACCGGAACTTCATTCAGTTGATC
CATGATGACTCTCTCACCTTTAAGGAGGACATCCAGAAAGCACAAGTTTCTGGCCAGGGGGACAGTCTTC
ACGAGCACATCGCTAATCTTGCAGGTAGCCCAGCTATCAAAAAGGGAATACTGCAGACCGTTAAGGTCGT
GGATGAACTCGTCAAAGTAATGGGAAGGCATAAGCCCGAGAATATCGTTATCGAGATGGCCCGAGAGAAC
CAAACCACCCAGAAGGGACAGAAGAACAGTAGGGAAAGGATGAAGAGGATTGAAGAGGGTATAAAAGAAC
TGGGGTCCCAAATCCTTAAGGAACACCCAGTTGAAAACACCCAGCTTCAGAATGAGAAGCTCTACCTGTA
CTACCTGCAGAACGGCAGGGACATGTACGTGGATCAGGAACTGGACATCAATCGGCTCTCCGACTACGAC
GTGGACGCTATCGTGCCCCAGTCTTTTCTCAAAGATGATTCTATTGATAATAAAGTGTTGACAAGATCCG
ATAAAAACAGAGGGAAGAGTGATAACGTCCCCTCAGAAGAAGTTGTCAAGAAAATGAAAAATTATTGGCG
GCAGCTGCTGAACGCCAAACTGATCACACAACGGAAGTTCGATAATCTGACTAAGGCTGAACGAGGTGGC
CTGTCTGAGTTGGATAAAGCCGGTTTCATCAAAAGGCAGCTTGTTGAGACACGCCAGATCACCAAGCACG
TGGCCCAAATTCTCGATTCACGCATGAACACCAAGTACGATGAAAATGACAAACTGATTCGAGAGGTGAA
AGTTATTACTCTGAAGTCTAAGCTGGTCTCAGATTTCAGAAAGGACTTTCAGTTTTATAAGGTGAGAGAG
ATCAACAATTACCACCATGCGCATGATGCCTACCTGAATGCAGTGGTAGGCACTGCACTTATCAAAAAAT
ATCCCAAGCTTGAATCTGAATTTGTTTACGGAGACTATAAAGTGTACGATGTTAGGAAAATGATCGCAAA
GTCTGAGCAGGAAATAGGCAAGGCCACCGCTAAGTACTTCTTTTACAGCAATATTATGAATTTTTTCAAG
ACCGAGATTACACTGGCCAATGGAGAGATTCGGAAGCGACCACTTATCGAAACAAACGGAGAAACAGGAG
AAATCGTGTGGGACAAGGGTAGGGATTTCGCGACAGTCCGGAAGGTCCTGTCCATGCCGCAGGTGAACAT
CGTTAAAAAGACCGAAGTACAGACCGGAGGTTTCTCCAAGGAAAGTATCCTCCCGAAAAGGAACAGCGAC
AAGCTGATCGCACGCAAAAAAGATTGGGACCCCAAGAAATACGGCGGATTCGATTCTCCTACAGTCGCTT
ACAGTGTACTGGTTGTGGCCAAAGTGGAGAAAGGGAAGTCTAAAAAACTCAAAAGCGTCAAGGAACTGCT
GGGCATCACAATCATGGAGCGATCAAGCTTCGAAAAAAACCCCATCGACTTTCTCGAGGCGAAAGGATAT
AAAGAGGTCAAAAAAGACCTCATCATTAAGCTTCCCAAGTACTCTCTCTTTGAGCTTGAAAACGGCCGGA
AACGAATGCTCGCTAGTGCGGGCGTGCTGCAGAAAGGTAACGAGCTGGCACTGCCCTCTAAATACGTTAA
TTTCTTGTATCTGGCCAGCCACTATGAAAAGCTCAAAGGGTCTCCCGAAGATAATGAGCAGAAGCAGCTG
TTCGTGGAACAACACAAACACTACCTTGATGAGATCATCGAGCAAATAAGCGAATTCTCCAAAAGAGTGA
TCCTCGCCGACGCTAACCTCGATAAGGTGCTTTCTGCTTACAATAAGCACAGGGATAAGCCCATCAGGGA
GCAGGCAGAAAACATTATCCACTTGTTTACTCTGACCAACTTGGGCGCGCCTGCAGCCTTCAAGTACTTC
GACACTACCATAGACAGAAAGCGGTACACCTCTACAAAGGAGGTCCTGGACGCCACACTGATTCATCAGT
CAATTACGGGGCTCTATGAAACAAGAATCGACCTCTCTCAGCTCGGTGGAGACAAACGGCCGGCAGCCAC
GAAGAAGGCCGGCCAGGCAAAAAAGAAAAAGGGAGGGGGAGGCAGCAACCATGACCAGGAATTTGACCCT
CCAAAGGTTTACCCACCTGTGCCAGCTGAGAAGAGGAAGCCCATCCGCGTGCTGTCTCTCTTTGATGGGA
TTGCTACAGGGCTCCTGGTGCTGAAGGACCTGGGCATCCAAGTGGACCGCTACATTGCCTCCGAGGTGTG
TGAGGACTCCATCACAGTGGGCATGGTGCGGCACCAGGGAAAGATCATGTACGTCGGGGACGTCCGCAGC
GTCACACAGAAGCATATCCAGGAGTGGGGCCCATTCGACCTGGTGATTGGAGGCAGTCCCTGCAATGACC
TCTCCATTGTCAACCCTGCCCGCAAGGGACTTTATGAGGGTACTGGCCGCCTCTTCTTTGAGTTCTACCG
CCTCCTGCATGATGCTCGGCCCAAGGAGGGAGATGATCGCCCCTTCTTCTGGCTCTTTGAGAATGTGGTG
GCCATGGGCGTTAGTGACAAGAGGGACATCTCCCGATTTCTTGAGTCTAACCCCGTGATGATTGACGCCA
AAGAAGTGTCTGCTGCACACAGGGCCAGATACTTCTGGGGTAACCTTCCTGGCATGAACAGGCCTTTGGC
ATCCACTGTGAATGATAAGCTGGAGCTGCAAGAGTGTCTGGAGCACGGCAGAATAGCCAAGTTCAGCAAA
GTGAGGACCATTACCACCAGGTCAAACTCTATAAAGCAGGGCAAAGACCAGCATTTCCCCGTCTTCATGA
ACGAGAAGGAGGACATCCTGTGGTGCACTGAAATGGAAAGGGTGTTTGGCTTCCCCGTCCACTACACAGA
CGTCTCCAACATGAGCCGCTTGGCCAGGCAGAGACTGCTGGGCCGATCCTGGAGCGTGCCGGTCATCCGC
CACCTCTTCGCTCCGCTGAAGGAATATTTTGCTTGTGTGAGCAGCGGCAACAGCAACGCCAACAGCCGCG
GCCCCAGCTTCAGCAGCGGCCTGGTGCCCCTGAGCCTGCGCGGCAGCCACATGGGCCCTATGGAGATATA
CAAGACAGTGTCTGCATGGAAGAGACAGCCAGTGCGGGTGCTGAGCCTGTTCAGAAACATCGATAAAGTG
CTGAAGAGTTTGGGCTTCTTGGAAAGCGGTTCTGGTTCTGGGGGAGGAACCCTGAAGTACGTGGAAGATG
TCACAAATGTCGTGAGGAGAGACGTGGAGAAATGGGGCCCCTTTGACCTGGTGTACGGCTCCACTCAGCC
CCTGGGCAGCTCTTGTGATCGCTGTCCCGGCTGGTACATGTTCCAGTTCCACCGAATCCTGCAGTATGCC
CTGCCTCGCCAGGAGAGTCAGCGGCCCTTCTTCTGGATATTCATGGACAATCTGCTGCTGACTGAGGATG
ACCAAGAGACAACTACCCGCTTCCTTCAGACAGAGGCTGTGACCCTCCAGGATGTCAGAGGCAGAGACTA
CCAGAATGCTATGCGGGTGTGGAGCAACATTCCAGGGCTGAAGAGCAAGCATGCTCCCCTGACCCCAAAG
GAAGAAGAGTATCTGCAAGCCCAAGTCAGAAGCAGGAGCAAGCTGGACGCCCCGAAAGTTGACCTCCTGG
TGAAGAACTGCCTTCTCCCGCTGAGAGAGTACTTCAAGTATTTTTCTCAAAACTCACTTCCTCTCGCAAC
TTTGTATAATAAAGTTGAACGAGAAACGTAAAATGATATAAATATCAATATATTAAATTAGATTTTGCAT
AAAAAACAGACTACATAATACTGTAAAACACAACATATCCAGTCACTATGAATCAACTACTTAGATGGTA
TTAGTGACCTGTACTGCAGGGCGGCCGCGATATCCCCTATAGTGAGTCGTATTACATGGTCATAGCTGTT
TCCTGGCAGCTCTGGCCCGTGTCTCAAAATCTCTGATGTTACATTGCACAAGATAAAAATATATCATCAT
GAACAATAAAACTGTCTGCTTACATAAACAGTAATACAAGGGGTGTTATGAGCCATATTCAACGGGAAAC
GTCGAGGCCGCGATTAAATTCCAACATGGATGCTGATTTATATGGGTATAAATGGGCTCGCGATAATGTC
GGGCAATCAGGTGCGACAATCTATCGCTTGTATGGGAAGCCCGATGCGCCAGAGTTGTTTCTGAAACATG
GCAAAGGTAGCGTTGCCAATGATGTTACAGATGAGATGGTCAGACTAAACTGGCTGACGGAATTTATGCC
TCTTCCGACCATCAAGCATTTTATCCGTACTCCTGATGATGCATGGTTACTCACCACTGCGATCCCCGGA
AAAACAGCATTCCAGGTATTAGAAGAATATCCTGATTCAGGTGAAAATATTGTTGATGCGCTGGCAGTGT
TCCTGCGCCGGTTGCATTCGATTCCTGTTTGTAATTGTCCTTTTAACAGCGATCGCGTATTTCGTCTCGC
TCAGGCGCAATCACGAATGAATAACGGTTTGGTTGATGCGAGTGATTTTGATGACGAGCGTAATGGCTGG
CCTGTTGAACAAGTCTGGAAAGAAATGCATAAACTTTTGCCATTCTCACCGGATTCAGTCGTCACTCATG
GTGATTTCTCACTTGATAACCTTATTTTTGACGAGGGGAAATTAATAGGTTGTATTGATGTTGGACGAGT
CGGAATCGCAGACCGATACCAGGATCTTGCCATCCTATGGAACTGCCTCGGTGAGTTTTCTCCTTCATTA
CAGAAACGGCTTTTTCAAAAATATGGTATTGATAATCCTGATATGAATAAATTGCAGTTTCATTTGATGC
TCGATGAGTTTTTCTAATCAGAATTGGTTAATTGGTTGTAACACTGGCAGAGCATTACGCTGACTTGACG
GGACGGCGCAAGCTCATGACCAAAATCCCTTAACGTGAGTTACGCGTCGTTCCACTGAGCGTCAGACCCC
GTAGAAAAGATCAAAGGATCTTCTTGAGATCCTTTTTTTCTGCGCGTAATCTGCTGCTTGCAAACAAAAA
AACCACCGCTACCAGCGGTGGTTTGTTTGCCGGATCAAGAGCTACCAACTCTTTTTCCGAAGGTAACTGG
CTTCAGCAGAGCGCAGATACCAAATACTGTTCTTCTAGTGTAGCCGTAGTTAGGCCACCACTTCAAGAAC
TCTGTAGCACCGCCTACATACCTCGCTCTGCTAATCCTGTTACCAGTGGCTGCTGCCAGTGGCGATAAGT
CGTGTCTTACCGGGTTGGACTCAAGACGATAGTTACCGGATAAGGCGCAGCGGTCGGGCTGAACGGGGGG
TTCGTGCACACAGCCCAGCTTGGAGCGAACGACCTACACCGAACTGAGATACCTACAGCGTGAGCTATGA
GAAAGCGCCACGCTTCCCGAAGGGAGAAAGGCGGACAGGTATCCGGTAAGCGGCAGGGTCGGAACAGGAG
AGCGCACGAGGGAGCTTCCAGGGGGAAACGCCTGGTATCTTTATAGTCCTGTCGGGTTTCGCCACCTCTG
ACTTGAGCGTCGATTTTTGTGATGCTCGTCAGGGGGGCGGAGCCTATGGAAAAACGCCAGCAACGCGGCC
TTTTTACGGTTCCTGGCCTTTTGCTGGCCTTTTGCTCACATGTT
